Addgene plasmid #51170: pET21a-EthR
Depositing lab: Christopher Voigt. Depositing organization: University of California, San Francisco (UCSF). Publication: Genomic mining of prokaryotic repressors for orthogonal logic gates. Stanton BC, Nielsen AA, Tamsir A, Clancy K, Peterson T, Voigt CA. Nat Chem Biol. 2013 Dec 8. doi: 10.1038/nchembio.1411. PubMed 24316737.
Backbone
  Vector backbone: pET21a
  Vector type: Bacterial Expression, Synthetic Biology
Growth in bacteria
  Bacterial resistance: Ampicillin, 100 μg/mL
  Growth temperature: 37°C
  Growth strain: DH10B
  Copy number: High Copy
Gene/Insert
  Gene/Insert name: EthR
  Species: Mycobacterium tubercolosis
  Insert size (bp): 651
  Promoter: T7
  Tag / fusion protein: 6x-his (N terminal on backbone)
  Cloning method: Unknown
  Sequencing primers: 5′ T7 short
Terms and licenses: Academic/Nonprofit Terms; Industry Terms: Not Available to Industry
Depositor comments: UCSF Case No. SF11-016-2; U.S. Patent Application 13/489,205. GeneArt inserted the synthesized fragment into a pET21a vector.
How to cite: pET21a-EthR was a gift from Christopher Voigt (Addgene plasmid # 51170 ; http://n2t.net/addgene:51170 ; RRID:Addgene_51170)
