[The description below was written by a language model from this plasmid's Addgene catalogue record and pLannotate feature annotations shown in this document.]
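Description:
pET21a-EthR is a bacterial expression plasmid of about 6.1 kb, built on the pET21a backbone, that carries the gene for EthR, a repressor from Mycobacterium tuberculosis. It replicates in E. coli from a pBR322/ColE1-type origin and also retains the bom mobilisation region and the rop gene. The catalogue lists it as high copy, although rop normally moderates copy number. Selection is by ampicillin through the β-lactamase gene under its own promoter, and an f1 origin allows single-stranded DNA production. Short tetracycline-resistance fragments flanking the lacI region are non-functional backbone remnants.

The roughly 650 bp EthR coding sequence was synthesised commercially and inserted downstream of a T7 promoter, a lac operator and the phage T7 gene 10 ribosome binding site, and is followed by the T7 terminator. Transcription therefore requires a host that supplies T7 RNA polymerase. The plasmid-borne lacI gene provides lac repressor, which keeps the promoter off until IPTG is added. The catalogue describes an N-terminal 6xHis tag. The feature table shows a short tag-like match just upstream of the ethR reading frame, consistent with that, and also detects a His-tag sequence downstream of the gene, as is normal for pET21a. The record does not say whether this downstream tag is translated in frame with EthR. The automated annotation matched the insert to the Mycobacterium bovis EthR entry, which represents the homologous protein, a repressor of the monooxygenase EthA that activates the drug ethionamide.

The plasmid comes from a study that mined prokaryotic repressors for orthogonal genetic logic gates. It is suited to inducible overexpression and affinity purification of EthR, although the record does not state the specific use.
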