Features (pLannotate 1.2.2; 20 found; start..end, strand, type, name):
     12..467     +  rep_origin     f1 ori (sequence partly withheld): f1 bacteriophage origin of replication; arrow indicates direction of (+) strand synthesis
    494..598     +  promoter       AmpR promoter: bla
    599..1459    +  CDS            AmpR: β-lactamase; bla; confers resistance to ampicillin, carbenicillin, and related antibiotics
   1630..2218    +  rep_origin     ori: high-copy-number ColE1/pMB1/pBR322/pUC origin of replication
   2404..2546    -  misc_feature   bom: basis of mobility region from pBR322
   2648..2839    -  CDS            rop: Rop protein, which maintains plasmids at low copy number; rop
   2856..3236    +  CDS            YPB1_ECOLX: Protein predicted: Swiss-Prot protein existence level 4. From Escherichia coli.
   3308..3599    -  CDS            TcR (fragment): tetracycline efflux protein; tet; confers resistance to tetracycline
   3614..3635    -  protein_bind   CAP binding site: CAP binding activates transcription in the presence of cAMP. E. coli catabolite activator protein
   3648..4730    -  CDS            lacI: lac repressor; lacI; The lac repressor binds to the lac operator to inhibit transcription in E. coli. This inhibition can be relieved by adding lactose or isopropyl-β-D-thiogalactopyranoside (IPTG).
   4731..4808    -  promoter       lacI promoter: lacI
   4816..5095    -  CDS            TcR (fragment): tetracycline efflux protein; tet; confers resistance to tetracycline
   5117..5135    +  promoter       T7 promoter: promoter for bacteriophage T7 RNA polymerase
   5136..5160    +  protein_bind   lac operator: The lac repressor binds to the lac operator to inhibit transcription in E. coli. This inhibition can be relieved by adding lactose or isopropyl-β-D-thiogalactopyranoside (IPTG). lac repressor encoded by lacI
   5174..5196    +  RBS            RBS: efficient ribosome binding site from bacteriophage T7 gene 10 (Olins and Rangwala, 1989)
   5215..5231    +  CDS            capTEV™ (fragment): composite tag for in vivo biotinylation, TEV protease cleavage, and 6xHis tagging
   5269..5916    +  CDS            ethR (sequence partly withheld): ETHR_MYCBO - Experimental evidence at protein level: Swiss-Prot protein existence level 1. Involved in the repression of the monooxygenase EthA which is responsible of the formation of the active metabolite of ethionamide (ETH). From Mycobacterium bovis (strain ATCC BAA-935 / AF2122/97).
   5947..5964    +  CDS            9xHis (fragment): 9xHis affinity tag
   5974..6023    +  CDS            SET1 (fragment): solubility-enhancement tag derived from T7 phage gene 10B
   6031..6078    +  terminator     T7 terminator: transcription terminator for bacteriophage T7 RNA polymerase
>Addgene plasmid #51170 | pET21a-EthR | depositor full sequence | sequence record 77533 | Full Sequence
TGGCGAATGGG
[124 nt withheld, positions 12-135]
C
[91 nt withheld, positions 137-227]
A
[49 nt withheld, positions 229-277]
CCTTTGACGTTGGAGTCCACGTTCTTT
[37 nt withheld, positions 305-341]
ACCCTATCTCGGTCTATTCTTTTGATTTATAAGGGATTTTGCCGATTTCGGCCTATTGGTTAAAAAATGA
GCTGATTTAACAAAAATTTAACGCGAATTTTAACAAAATATTAACGTTTACAATTTCAGGTGGCACTTTT
CGGGGAAATGTGCGCGGAACCCCTATTTGTTTATTTTTCTAAATACATTCAAATATGTATCCGCTCATGA
GACAATAACCCTGATAAATGCTTCAATAATATTGAAAAAGGAAGAGTATGAGTATTCAACATTTCCGTGT
CGCCCTTATTCCCTTTTTTGCGGCATTTTGCCTTCCTGTTTTTGCTCACCCAGAAACGCTGGTGAAAGTA
AAAGATGCTGAAGATCAGTTGGGTGCACGAGTGGGTTACATCGAACTGGATCTCAACAGCGGTAAGATCC
TTGAGAGTTTTCGCCCCGAAGAACGTTTTCCAATGATGAGCACTTTTAAAGTTCTGCTATGTGGCGCGGT
ATTATCCCGTATTGACGCCGGGCAAGAGCAACTCGGTCGCCGCATACACTATTCTCAGAATGACTTGGTT
GAGTACTCACCAGTCACAGAAAAGCATCTTACGGATGGCATGACAGTAAGAGAATTATGCAGTGCTGCCA
TAACCATGAGTGATAACACTGCGGCCAACTTACTTCTGACAACGATCGGAGGACCGAAGGAGCTAACCGC
TTTTTTGCACAACATGGGGGATCATGTAACTCGCCTTGATCGTTGGGAACCGGAGCTGAATGAAGCCATA
CCAAACGACGAGCGTGACACCACGATGCCTGCAGCAATGGCAACAACGTTGCGCAAACTATTAACTGGCG
AACTACTTACTCTAGCTTCCCGGCAACAATTAATAGACTGGATGGAGGCGGATAAAGTTGCAGGACCACT
TCTGCGCTCGGCCCTTCCGGCTGGCTGGTTTATTGCTGATAAATCTGGAGCCGGTGAGCGTGGGTCTCGC
GGTATCATTGCAGCACTGGGGCCAGATGGTAAGCCCTCCCGTATCGTAGTTATCTACACGACGGGGAGTC
AGGCAACTATGGATGAACGAAATAGACAGATCGCTGAGATAGGTGCCTCACTGATTAAGCATTGGTAACT
GTCAGACCAAGTTTACTCATATATACTTTAGATTGATTTAAAACTTCATTTTTAATTTAAAAGGATCTAG
GTGAAGATCCTTTTTGATAATCTCATGACCAAAATCCCTTAACGTGAGTTTTCGTTCCACTGAGCGTCAG
ACCCCGTAGAAAAGATCAAAGGATCTTCTTGAGATCCTTTTTTTCTGCGCGTAATCTGCTGCTTGCAAAC
AAAAAAACCACCGCTACCAGCGGTGGTTTGTTTGCCGGATCAAGAGCTACCAACTCTTTTTCCGAAGGTA
ACTGGCTTCAGCAGAGCGCAGATACCAAATACTGTCCTTCTAGTGTAGCCGTAGTTAGGCCACCACTTCA
AGAACTCTGTAGCACCGCCTACATACCTCGCTCTGCTAATCCTGTTACCAGTGGCTGCTGCCAGTGGCGA
TAAGTCGTGTCTTACCGGGTTGGACTCAAGACGATAGTTACCGGATAAGGCGCAGCGGTCGGGCTGAACG
GGGGGTTCGTGCACACAGCCCAGCTTGGAGCGAACGACCTACACCGAACTGAGATACCTACAGCGTGAGC
TATGAGAAAGCGCCACGCTTCCCGAAGGGAGAAAGGCGGACAGGTATCCGGTAAGCGGCAGGGTCGGAAC
AGGAGAGCGCACGAGGGAGCTTCCAGGGGGAAACGCCTGGTATCTTTATAGTCCTGTCGGGTTTCGCCAC
CTCTGACTTGAGCGTCGATTTTTGTGATGCTCGTCAGGGGGGCGGAGCCTATGGAAAAACGCCAGCAACG
CGGCCTTTTTACGGTTCCTGGCCTTTTGCTGGCCTTTTGCTCACATGTTCTTTCCTGCGTTATCCCCTGA
TTCTGTGGATAACCGTATTACCGCCTTTGAGTGAGCTGATACCGCTCGCCGCAGCCGAACGACCGAGCGC
AGCGAGTCAGTGAGCGAGGAAGCGGAAGAGCGCCTGATGCGGTATTTTCTCCTTACGCATCTGTGCGGTA
TTTCACACCGCATATATGGTGCACTCTCAGTACAATCTGCTCTGATGCCGCATAGTTAAGCCAGTATACA
CTCCGCTATCGCTACGTGACTGGGTCATGGCTGCGCCCCGACACCCGCCAACACCCGCTGACGCGCCCTG
ACGGGCTTGTCTGCTCCCGGCATCCGCTTACAGACAAGCTGTGACCGTCTCCGGGAGCTGCATGTGTCAG
AGGTTTTCACCGTCATCACCGAAACGCGCGAGGCAGCTGCGGTAAAGCTCATCAGCGTGGTCGTGAAGCG
ATTCACAGATGTCTGCCTGTTCATCCGCGTCCAGCTCGTTGAGTTTCTCCAGAAGCGTTAATGTCTGGCT
TCTGATAAAGCGGGCCATGTTAAGGGCGGTTTTTTCCTGTTTGGTCACTGATGCCTCCGTGTAAGGGGGA
TTTCTGTTCATGGGGGTAATGATACCGATGAAACGAGAGAGGATGCTCACGATACGGGTTACTGATGATG
AACATGCCCGGTTACTGGAACGTTGTGAGGGTAAACAACTGGCGGTATGGATGCGGCGGGACCAGAGAAA
AATCACTCAGGGTCAATGCCAGCGCTTCGTTAATACAGATGTAGGTGTTCCACAGGGTAGCCAGCAGCAT
CCTGCGATGCAGATCCGGAACATAATGGTGCAGGGCGCTGACTTCCGCGTTTCCAGACTTTACGAAACAC
GGAAACCGAAGACCATTCATGTTGTTGCTCAGGTCGCAGACGTTTTGCAGCAGCAGTCGCTTCACGTTCG
CTCGCGTATCGGTGATTCATTCTGCTAACCAGTAAGGCAACCCCGCCAGCCTAGCCGGGTCCTCAACGAC
AGGAGCACGATCATGCGCACCCGTGGGGCCGCCATGCCGGCGATAATGGCCTGCTTCTCGCCGAAACGTT
TGGTGGCGGGACCAGTGACGAAGGCTTGAGCGAGGGCGTGCAAGATTCCGAATACCGCAAGCGACAGGCC
GATCATCGTCGCGCTCCAGCGAAAGCGGTCCTCGCCGAAAATGACCCAGAGCGCTGCCGGCACCTGTCCT
ACGAGTTGCATGATAAAGAAGACAGTCATAAGTGCGGCGACGATAGTCATGCCCCGCGCCCACCGGAAGG
AGCTGACTGGGTTGAAGGCTCTCAAGGGCATCGGTCGAGATCCCGGTGCCTAATGAGTGAGCTAACTTAC
ATTAATTGCGTTGCGCTCACTGCCCGCTTTCCAGTCGGGAAACCTGTCGTGCCAGCTGCATTAATGAATC
GGCCAACGCGCGGGGAGAGGCGGTTTGCGTATTGGGCGCCAGGGTGGTTTTTCTTTTCACCAGTGAGACG
GGCAACAGCTGATTGCCCTTCACCGCCTGGCCCTGAGAGAGTTGCAGCAAGCGGTCCACGCTGGTTTGCC
CCAGCAGGCGAAAATCCTGTTTGATGGTGGTTAACGGCGGGATATAACATGAGCTGTCTTCGGTATCGTC
GTATCCCACTACCGAGATATCCGCACCAACGCGCAGCCCGGACTCGGTAATGGCGCGCATTGCGCCCAGC
GCCATCTGATCGTTGGCAACCAGCATCGCAGTGGGAACGATGCCCTCATTCAGCATTTGCATGGTTTGTT
GAAAACCGGACATGGCACTCCAGTCGCCTTCCCGTTCCGCTATCGGCTGAATTTGATTGCGAGTGAGATA
TTTATGCCAGCCAGCCAGACGCAGACGCGCCGAGACAGAACTTAATGGGCCCGCTAACAGCGCGATTTGC
TGGTGACCCAATGCGACCAGATGCTCCACGCCCAGTCGCGTACCGTCTTCATGGGAGAAAATAATACTGT
TGATGGGTGTCTGGTCAGAGACATCAAGAAATAACGCCGGAACATTAGTGCAGGCAGCTTCCACAGCAAT
GGCATCCTGGTCATCCAGCGGATAGTTAATGATCAGCCCACTGACGCGTTGCGCGAGAAGATTGTGCACC
GCCGCTTTACAGGCTTCGACGCCGCTTCGTTCTACCATCGACACCACCACGCTGGCACCCAGTTGATCGG
CGCGAGATTTAATCGCCGCGACAATTTGCGACGGCGCGTGCAGGGCCAGACTGGAGGTGGCAACGCCAAT
CAGCAACGACTGTTTGCCCGCCAGTTGTTGTGCCACGCGGTTGGGAATGTAATTCAGCTCCGCCATCGCC
GCTTCCACTTTTTCCCGCGTTTTCGCAGAAACGTGGCTGGCCTGGTTCACCACGCGGGAAACGGTCTGAT
AAGAGACACCGGCATACTCTGCGACATCGTATAACGTTACTGGTTTCACATTCACCACCCTGAATTGACT
CTCTTCCGGGCGCTATCATGCCATACCGCGAAAGGTTTTGCGCCATTCGATGGTGTCCGGGATCTCGACG
CTCTCCCTTATGCGACTCCTGCATTAGGAAGCAGCCCAGTAGTAGGTTGAGGCCGTTGAGCACCGCCGCC
GCAAGGAATGGTGCATGCAAGGAGATGGCGCCCAACAGTCCCCCGGCCACGGGGCCTGCCACCATACCCA
CGCCGAAACAAGCGCTCATGAGCCCGAAGTGGCGAGCCCGATCTTCCCCATCGGTGATGTCGGCGATATA
GGCGCCAGCAACCGCACCTGTGGCGCCGGTGATGCCGGCCACGATGCGTCCGGCGTAGAGGATCGAGATC
TCGATCCCGCGAAATTAATACGACTCACTATAGGGGAATTGTGAGCGGATAACAATTCCCCTCTAGAATA
ATTTTGTTTAACTTTAAGAAGGAGATATACCATGGGCAGCAGCCATCATCATCATCATCACAGCAGCGGC
CTGGAAGTTCTGTTCCAGGGGCCCCATATGACCACCAGTGCAGCAAGCCAGGCAAGCCTGCCTCGTGGTC
GTCGTACCGCACGTCCGAGC
[582 nt withheld, positions 5332-5913]
CGTTAAGGATCCAAGCTTGCGGCCGCACTCGAGCACCACCACCACCACCACTGAGATCCGGCTGCTAACA
AAGCCCGAAAGGAAGCTGAGTTGGCTGCTGCCACCGCTGAGCAATAACTAGCATAACCCCTTGGGGCCTC
TAAACGGGTCTTGAGGGGTTTTTTGCTGAAAGGAGGAACTATATCCGGAT
