>Addgene plasmid #51170 | pET21a-EthR | depositor partial sequence | sequence record 77534 | repressor ORF
ATGACCACCAGTGCAGCAAGCCAGGCAAGCCTGCCTCGTGGTCGTCGTACCGCACGTCCGAGC
[582 nt withheld, positions 64-645]
CGTTAA
