>Addgene plasmid #51170 | pET21a-EthR | addgene partial sequence | sequence record 80210 | pBRrevBam 5'-GGTGATGTCGGCGATATAGG-3'
GCCGGCCACGATGCGTCCGGCGTAGAGGATCGAGATCTCGATCCCGCGAAATTAATACGACTCACTATAG
GGGAATTGTGAGCGGATAACAATTCCCCTCTAGAAATAATTTTGTTTAACTTTAAGAAGGAGATATACCA
TGGGCAGCAGCCATCATCATCATCATCACAGCAGCGGCCTGGAAGTTCTGTTCCAGGGGCCCCATATGAC
CACCAGTGCAGCAAGCCAGGCAAGCCTGCCTCGTGGTCGTCGTACCGCACGTCCGAGC
[580 nt withheld, positions 269-848]
